>Addgene plasmid #131147 | pGL3 T2P 800 | addgene full sequence | sequence record 255694 | Addgene NGS Result
GTACTAACATACGCTCTCCATCAAAACAAAACGAAACAAAACAAACTAGCAAAATAGGCTGTCCCCAGTG
CAAGTGCAGGTGCCAGAACATTTCTCTATCGATAGGTACCTGTGCCTGCCCTACTCCGCGCACTCCCTAC
TCAGCTTTTGCAATCTTTTGTTGCCACTGCTGACCGCCCCAAGTTAAAAGCGCCTTTGCTATTTTTTTTT
TCTGTCTTTTTTTTTTTTTCTTGAGAGAGACAGCTCTGCGATTTTTTGGAAAAGCCTCAGACGCCATCTA
CAGTTAAGACTTAGGTAACTGCCCTCTCTAGCACCCCCCTTACACGCCCCCCACCCTTTCCACCAAAAAG
AGGGGGGTGCAGCGCGGATTCTGGCTGCCGCGCGGCGTGAGCCGGTAGACCCGAGCTTATTTCCTTTTTC
TTTTTGTTTGGTTTCTAACGCGTGGAGGGCGAGCCGGCGCCGCGCGCTCCCTGAAGACTGCACAAACTCC
ACGCAGGGCTTCTCCGCCCGGTCTGCGGATCCTCAGCTGGGGATCGCTCAGAAGCCCGGCGCTGCAGCTC
CTCACCCCAGAGGCACGCTCACTCGTCCAGATCCACGCTGCGAACAGAGACCCACTGAGTCCAGCGTGCG
GTTCTGCACCGCGCTGGCAGCTTCTGGGTAACAAAAGGACCCGAGTTGTCCGCAGAGCGAGCACCCCCGG
GAGCGGGGCTCGCAGCCGGGGACCAGCCCTGCAGCGCCCATCTGGGGGCTAGTTCTTAACTCTTCCTCCA
CGGAGCCCCAGACGGGTCCCCTCCCTTCTTGATCCTTTTAAGTCGGTAGCACCGAGGCGCCTGCACCGGC
GCGGCTCATCCATCTCTCCAGAGGGGTTTTTTGGTTTGTTTGTTTGTTTTGTCGTGTGCGATCCTCACAC
TCCTCGAGATCTGCGATCTAAGTAAGCTTGGCATTCCGGTACTGTTGGTAAAGCCACCATGGAAGACGCC
AAAAACATAAAGAAAGGCCCGGCGCCATTCTATCCGCTGGAAGATGGAACCGCTGGAGAGCAACTGCATA
AGGCTATGAAGAGATACGCCCTGGTTCCTGGAACAATTGCTTTTACAGATGCACATATCGAGGTGGACAT
CACTTACGCTGAGTACTTCGAAATGTCCGTTCGGTTGGCAGAAGCTATGAAACGATATGGGCTGAATACA
AATCACAGAATCGTCGTATGCAGTGAAAACTCTCTTCAATTCTTTATGCCGGTGTTGGGCGCGTTATTTA
TCGGAGTTGCAGTTGCGCCCGCGAACGACATTTATAATGAACGTGAATTGCTCAACAGTATGGGCATTTC
GCAGCCTACCGTGGTGTTCGTTTCCAAAAAGGGGTTGCAAAAAATTTTGAACGTGCAAAAAAAGCTCCCA
ATCATCCAAAAAATTATTATCATGGATTCTAAAACGGATTACCAGGGATTTCAGTCGATGTACACGTTCG
TCACATCTCATCTACCTCCCGGTTTTAATGAATACGATTTTGTGCCAGAGTCCTTCGATAGGGACAAGAC
AATTGCACTGATCATGAACTCCTCTGGATCTACTGGTCTGCCTAAAGGTGTCGCTCTGCCTCATAGAACT
GCCTGCGTGAGATTCTCGCATGCCAGAGATCCTATTTTTGGCAATCAAATCATTCCGGATACTGCGATTT
TAAGTGTTGTTCCATTCCATCACGGTTTTGGAATGTTTACTACACTCGGATATTTGATATGTGGATTTCG
AGTCGTCTTAATGTATAGATTTGAAGAAGAGCTGTTTCTGAGGAGCCTTCAGGATTACAAGATTCAAAGT
GCGCTGCTGGTGCCAACCCTATTCTCCTTCTTCGCCAAAAGCACTCTGATTGACAAATACGATTTATCTA
ATTTACACGAAATTGCTTCTGGTGGCGCTCCCCTCTCTAAGGAAGTCGGGGAAGCGGTTGCCAAGAGGTT
CCATCTGCCAGGTATCAGGCAAGGATATGGGCTCACTGAGACTACATCAGCTATTCTGATTACACCCGAG
GGGGATGATAAACCGGGCGCGGTCGGTAAAGTTGTTCCATTTTTTGAAGCGAAGGTTGTGGATCTGGATA
CCGGGAAAACGCTGGGCGTTAATCAAAGAGGCGAACTGTGTGTGAGAGGTCCTATGATTATGTCCGGTTA
TGTAAACAATCCGGAAGCGACCAACGCCTTGATTGACAAGGATGGATGGCTACATTCTGGAGACATAGCT
TACTGGGACGAAGACGAACACTTCTTCATCGTTGACCGCCTGAAGTCTCTGATTAAGTACAAAGGCTATC
AGGTGGCTCCCGCTGAATTGGAATCCATCTTGCTCCAACACCCCAACATCTTCGACGCAGGTGTCGCAGG
TCTTCCCGACGATGACGCCGGTGAACTTCCCGCCGCCGTTGTTGTTTTGGAGCACGGAAAGACGATGACG
GAAAAAGAGATCGTGGATTACGTCGCCAGTCAAGTAACAACCGCGAAAAAGTTGCGCGGAGGAGTTGTGT
TTGTGGACGAAGTACCGAAAGGTCTTACCGGAAAACTCGACGCAAGAAAAATCAGAGAGATCCTCATAAA
GGCCAAGAAGGGCGGAAAGATCGCCGTGTAATTCTAGAGTCGGGGCGGCCGGCCGCTTCGAGCAGACATG
ATAAGATACATTGATGAGTTTGGACAAACCACAACTAGAATGCAGTGAAAAAAATGCTTTATTTGTGAAA
TTTGTGATGCTATTGCTTTATTTGTAACCATTATAAGCTGCAATAAACAAGTTAACAACAACAATTGCAT
TCATTTTATGTTTCAGGTTCAGGGGGAGGTGTGGGAGGTTTTTTAAAGCAAGTAAAACCTCTACAAATGT
GGTAAAATCGATAAGGATCCGTCGACCGATGCCCTTGAGAGCCTTCAACCCAGTCAGCTCCTTCCGGTGG
GCGCGGGGCATGACTATCGTCGCCGCACTTATGACTGTCTTCTTTATCATGCAACTCGTAGGACAGGTGC
CGGCAGCGCTCTTCCGCTTCCTCGCTCACTGACTCGCTGCGCTCGGTCGTTCGGCTGCGGCGAGCGGTAT
CAGCTCACTCAAAGGCGGTAATACGGTTATCCACAGAATCAGGGGATAACGCAGGAAAGAACATGTGAGC
AAAAGGCCAGCAAAAGGCCAGGAACCGTAAAAAGGCCGCGTTGCTGGCGTTTTTCCATAGGCTCCGCCCC
CCTGACGAGCATCACAAAAATCGACGCTCAAGTCAGAGGTGGCGAAACCCGACAGGACTATAAAGATACC
AGGCGTTTCCCCCTGGAAGCTCCCTCGTGCGCTCTCCTGTTCCGACCCTGCCGCTTACCGGATACCTGTC
CGCCTTTCTCCCTTCGGGAAGCGTGGCGCTTTCTCATAGCTCACGCTGTAGGTATCTCAGTTCGGTGTAG
GTCGTTCGCTCCAAGCTGGGCTGTGTGCACGAACCCCCCGTTCAGCCCGACCGCTGCGCCTTATCCGGTA
ACTATCGTCTTGAGTCCAACCCGGTAAGACACGACTTATCGCCACTGGCAGCAGCCACTGGTAACAGGAT
TAGCAGAGCGAGGTATGTAGGCGGTGCTACAGAGTTCTTGAAGTGGTGGCCTAACTACGGCTACACTAGA
AGAACAGTATTTGGTATCTGCGCTCTGCTGAAGCCAGTTACCTTCGGAAAAAGAGTTGGTAGCTCTTGAT
CCGGCAAACAAACCACCGCTGGTAGCGGTGGTTTTTTTGTTTGCAAGCAGCAGATTACGCGCAGAAAAAA
AGGATCTCAAGAAGATCCTTTGATCTTTTCTACGGGGTCTGACGCTCAGTGGAACGAAAACTCACGTTAA
GGGATTTTGGTCATGAGATTATCAAAAAGGATCTTCACCTAGATCCTTTTAAATTAAAAATGAAGTTTTA
AATCAATCTAAAGTATATATGAGTAAACTTGGTCTGACAGTTACCAATGCTTAATCAGTGAGGCACCTAT
CTCAGCGATCTGTCTATTTCGTTCATCCATAGTTGCCTGACTCCCCGTCGTGTAGATAACTACGATACGG
GAGGGCTTACCATCTGGCCCCAGTGCTGCAATGATACCGCGAGACCCACGCTCACCGGCTCCAGATTTAT
CAGCAATAAACCAGCCAGCCGGAAGGGCCGAGCGCAGAAGTGGTCCTGCAACTTTATCCGCCTCCATCCA
GTCTATTAATTGTTGCCGGGAAGCTAGAGTAAGTAGTTCGCCAGTTAATAGTTTGCGCAACGTTGTTGCC
ATTGCTACAGGCATCGTGGTGTCACGCTCGTCGTTTGGTATGGCTTCATTCAGCTCCGGTTCCCAACGAT
CAAGGCGAGTTACATGATCCCCCATGTTGTGCAAAAAAGCGGTTAGCTCCTTCGGTCCTCCGATCGTTGT
CAGAAGTAAGTTGGCCGCAGTGTTATCACTCATGGTTATGGCAGCACTGCATAATTCTCTTACTGTCATG
CCATCCGTAAGATGCTTTTCTGTGACTGGTGAGTACTCAACCAAGTCATTCTGAGAATAGTGTATGCGGC
GACCGAGTTGCTCTTGCCCGGCGTCAATACGGGATAATACCGCGCCACATAGCAGAACTTTAAAAGTGCT
CATCATTGGAAAACGTTCTTCGGGGCGAAAACTCTCAAGGATCTTACCGCTGTTGAGATCCAGTTCGATG
TAACCCACTCGTGCACCCAACTGATCTTCAGCATCTTTTACTTTCACCAGCGTTTCTGGGTGAGCAAAAA
CAGGAAGGCAAAATGCCGCAAAAAAGGGAATAAGGGCGACACGGAAATGTTGAATACTCATACTCTTCCT
TTTTCAATATTATTGAAGCATTTATCAGGGTTATTGTCTCATGAGCGGATACATATTTGAATGTATTTAG
AAAAATAAACAAATAGGGGTTCCGCGCACATTTCCCCGAAAAGTGCCACCTG
[124 nt withheld, positions 4953-5076]
C
[91 nt withheld, positions 5078-5168]
A
[49 nt withheld, positions 5170-5218]
CCTTTGACGTTGGAGTCCACGTTCTTT
[37 nt withheld, positions 5246-5282]
ACCCTATCTCGGTCTATTCTTTTGATTTATAAGGGATTTTGCCGATTTCGGCCTATTGGTTAAAAAATGA
GCTGATTTAACAAAAATTTAACGCGAATTTTAACAAAATATTAACGCTTACAATTTGCCATTCGCCATTC
AGGCTGCGCAACTGTTGGGAAGGGCGATCGGTGCGGGCCTCTTCGCTATTACGCCAGCCCAAGCTACCAT
GATAAGTAAGTAATATTAAGGTACGGGAGGTACTTGGAGCGGCCGCAATAAAATATCTTTATTTTCATTA
CATCTGTGTGTTGGTTTTTTGTGTGAATCGATA
Features (pLannotate 1.2.2; 12 found; start..end, strand, type, name):
      6..97      +  misc_feature   pause site: RNA polymerase II transcriptional pause signal from the human α2 globin gene
    204..229     -  promoter       Act1 promoter (fragment): rice actin promoter
    969..2621    +  CDS            luciferase: firefly luciferase; luc+; enhanced luc+ version of the luciferase gene
   2662..2783    -  polyA_signal   SV40 poly(A) signal: SV40 polyadenylation signal
   2806..2874    -  CDS            large T antigen (fragment): large T antigen from SV40 (simian virus 40)
   2890..3022    +  CDS            TcR (fragment): tetracycline efflux protein; tet; confers resistance to tetracycline
   3202..3790    -  rep_origin     ori: high-copy-number ColE1/pMB1/pBR322/pUC origin of replication
   3961..4821    -  CDS            AmpR: β-lactamase; bla; confers resistance to ampicillin, carbenicillin, and related antibiotics
   4822..4926    -  promoter       AmpR promoter: bla
   4953..5381    +  rep_origin     f1 ori (sequence partly withheld): f1 bacteriophage origin of replication; arrow indicates direction of (+) strand synthesis
   5413..5480    -  CDS            lacZα (fragment): LacZα fragment of β-galactosidase; lacZ fragment
   5539..5587    +  polyA_signal   poly(A) signal: synthetic polyadenylation signal
