[The description below was written by a language model from this plasmid's Addgene catalogue record and pLannotate feature annotations shown in this document.]
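Description:
pGL3 T2P 800 is a promoter-reporter plasmid built on pGL3-Basic, a promoterless firefly luciferase vector for transient transfection of mammalian cells. It carries an 800 bp fragment of mouse genomic sequence lying immediately upstream of the Trib2 transcriptional start site (−800 to 0), placed in front of the luc+ luciferase coding sequence. Because the backbone has no eukaryotic promoter or enhancer of its own, luciferase output reflects the transcriptional activity of the inserted Trib2 region. The catalogue lists luciferase as a C-terminal "tag", but the arrangement is a transcriptional reporter rather than a protein fusion. An SV40 poly(A) signal follows the reporter. A synthetic poly(A) signal and an RNA polymerase II pause site sit upstream of the insert, which limits read-through transcription from the backbone into the reporter. In bacteria the plasmid replicates from a high-copy ColE1/pUC-type origin and is selected with ampicillin through the bla gene. An f1 origin is also present.

According to the depositor, the construct was derived from a longer Trib2 promoter plasmid (T2P 2.6) by KpnI digestion and re-ligation, which left the proximal 800 bp attached to the vector. The insert contains an A200T mismatch within a putative, experimentally unvalidated C/EBP binding site, and the fragment lacks experimentally validated E2F binding sites. This makes it useful as a truncation for mapping which upstream elements drive Trib2 transcription, studied in the context of E2F1 and C/EBPα regulation in AML cells. The automated annotation does not label the Trib2 insert itself. Its short hits to a rice actin promoter, TcR, lacZα and SV40 large T antigen are small fragments, most likely spurious matches or backbone remnants rather than functional elements.
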