Addgene plasmid #131147: pGL3 T2P 800
Purpose: To investigate activity of a 800 bp region upstream of mouse Trib2.
Depositing lab: Karen Keeshan. Depositing organization: University of Glasgow. Publication: Regulation of Trib2 by an E2F1-C/EBPalpha feedback loop in AML cell proliferation. Rishi L, Hannon M, Salome M, Hasemann M, Frank AK, Campos J, Timoney J, O'Connor C, Cahill MR, Porse B, Keeshan K. Blood. 2014 Apr 10;123(15):2389-400. doi: 10.1182/blood-2013-07-511683. Epub 2014 Feb 10. PubMed 24516045.
Backbone
  Vector backbone: pGL3-Basic
  Backbone size w/o insert (bp): 4800
  Vector type: Mammalian Expression
Growth in bacteria
  Bacterial resistance: Ampicillin, 100 μg/mL
  Growth temperature: 37°C
  Growth strain: DH5alpha
  Copy number: High Copy
Gene/Insert
  Gene/Insert name: -800 - 0 of mTrib2 upstream of gene transcriptional start site
  Species: M. musculus (mouse)
  Insert size (bp): 800
  GenBank ID: NM_144551.5
  Entrez Gene: Trib2 (a.k.a. AW319517, TRB, TRB-2, TRB2)
  Tag / fusion protein: luciferase (C terminal on insert)
  Cloning method: Restriction Enzyme; 5′ cloning site n/a (unknown if destroyed); 3′ cloning site n/a (unknown if destroyed)
  Sequencing primers: 5′ n/a
Terms and licenses: Academic/Nonprofit Terms; Industry Terms: Not Available to Industry
Depositor comments: The 800 bp promoter region was cloned by digesting the T2P 2.6 plasmid with KpnI and re-ligating the plasmid with 800bp of the T2P 2.6 still attached to it. The insert contains a A200T mismatch. This is within a putative CTTTGCAAT CEBP binding site which has not been experimentally validated, and without experimentally validated E2F binding sites.
How to cite: pGL3 T2P 800 was a gift from Karen Keeshan (Addgene plasmid # 131147 ; http://n2t.net/addgene:131147 ; RRID:Addgene_131147)
